Addgene plasmid #132311: pDONR221-SFXN1
Purpose: Gateway entry clone with codon-optimized ORF sequence for subcloning into custom expression vectors
Depositing lab: RESOLUTE Consortium & Giulio Superti-Furga. Depositing organization: CeMM Research Center for Molecular Medicine. Publication: The RESOLUTE consortium: unlocking SLC transporters for drug discovery. Superti-Furga G, Lackner D, Wiedmer T, Ingles-Prieto A, Barbosa B, Girardi E, Goldmann U, Gurtl B, Klavins K, Klimek C, Lindinger S, Lineiro-Retes E, Muller AC, Onstein S, Redinger G, Reil D, Sedlyarov V, Wolf G, Crawford M, Everley R, ... Steppan CM. Nat Rev Drug Discov. 2020 Jul;19(7):429-430. doi: 10.1038/d41573-020-00056-6. PubMed 32265506.
Backbone
  Vector backbone: pDONR221
  Backbone manufacturer: Thermo Fisher Scientific
  Backbone size w/o insert (bp): 2550
  Vector type: Mammalian Expression
Growth in bacteria
  Bacterial resistance: Kanamycin, 50 μg/mL
  Growth temperature: 37°C
  Growth strain: Stbl3
  Copy number: High Copy
Gene/Insert
  Gene/Insert name: SFXN1 (alt name: FLJ12876, SLC56A1)
  Species: H. sapiens (human)
  Insert size (bp): 966
  Entrez Gene: SFXN1 (a.k.a. SLC56A1, TCC)
  Cloning method: Gateway Cloning
  Sequencing primers: 5′ M13-fwd; 3′ M13-rev
Terms and licenses: Academic/Nonprofit Terms; Industry Terms
Depositor comments: For more information on the full Resolute plasmid collection, please see www.addgene.org/depositor-collections/re-solute/. Please provide your feedback on this plasmid to the RESOLUTE consortium by filling out their RESOLUTE repository feedback form: https://forms.office.com/Pages/ResponsePage.aspx?id=0e05yklzmkS7rjFGQL4N7z4feCLQvEJAmVcOCM_u885UN1JJRko0Ukg4TVQwNTZLOUxPQVJWT1NHUCQlQCN0PWcu
How to cite: pDONR221-SFXN1 was a gift from RESOLUTE Consortium & Giulio Superti-Furga (Addgene plasmid # 132311 ; http://n2t.net/addgene:132311 ; RRID:Addgene_132311)
