[The description below was written by a language model from this plasmid's Addgene catalogue record and pLannotate feature annotations shown in this document.]
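Description:
pDONR221-SFXN1 is a Gateway entry clone built on the pDONR221 backbone, carrying a codon-optimized open reading frame for human SFXN1 (also known as SLC56A1). The sequenced plasmid is about 3.5 kb and is maintained in E. coli through a high-copy ColE1/pUC-type origin of replication, with selection provided by a kanamycin resistance gene (aminoglycoside phosphotransferase). Although the catalogue lists the vector type as mammalian expression, the feature table shows no eukaryotic promoter or polyadenylation signal upstream or downstream of the insert, so the plasmid itself serves as a shuttle for the ORF rather than as an expression construct.

The 966 bp SFXN1 coding sequence sits between attL1 and attL2 sites, the recombination sites recognized in the Gateway LR reaction. This arrangement allows the ORF to be transferred directionally and in frame into any attR-containing destination vector, which then supplies the promoter, tags and selection markers. The rrnB T1 and T2 transcription terminators lie upstream of attL1 and insulate the insert from read-through transcription in bacteria. A T7 promoter lies just beyond attL2, pointing back toward the insert, and short lacI and lacZα fragments are backbone remnants without a functional role. M13 forward and reverse primer sites flank the cassette for sequence verification.

SFXN1 encodes a mitochondrial serine transporter that feeds serine into one-carbon metabolism. The clone belongs to a large consortium collection of solute carrier ORFs, intended for subcloning into custom expression vectors for studying transporter function and for drug discovery.
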