Features (pLannotate 1.2.2; 10 found; start..end, strand, type, name):
    121..213     +  CDS            lacI (fragment): lac repressor; lacI; The lac repressor binds to the lac operator to inhibit transcription in E. coli. This inhibition can be relieved by adding lactose or isopropyl-β-D-thiogalactopyranoside (IPTG).
    268..295     -  terminator     rrnB T2 terminator: transcription terminator T2 from the E. coli rrnB gene
    427..470     +  terminator     rrnB T1 terminator: Escherichia coli rrnB; transcription terminator T1 from the E. coli rrnB gene
    517..553     -  CDS            lacZα (fragment): LacZα fragment of β-galactosidase; lacZ fragment
    569..668     +  protein_bind   attL1: mutant version of attL; recombination site for the Gateway® LR reaction LR Clonase™
    674..1639    +  CDS            SFXN1: SFXN1_HUMAN - Experimental evidence at protein level: Swiss-Prot protein existence level 1. Mitochondrial serine transporter that mediates transport of serine into mitochondria, an important step of the one-carbon metabolism pathway (PubMed:30442778). Mitochondrial serine is converted to glycine and formate, which then exits to the cytosol where it is used to generate the charged folates that serve as one-carbon donors (PubMed:30442778). Transports both D-serine and L-serine (PubMed:30442778). Also able to transport other amino-acids, such as alanine (PubMed:30442778). May be indirectly involv
   1641..1740    -  protein_bind   attL2: mutant version of attL; recombination site for the Gateway® LR reaction LR Clonase™
   1758..1776    -  promoter       T7 promoter: promoter for bacteriophage T7 RNA polymerase
   1910..2719    +  CDS            KanR: aminoglycoside phosphotransferase; aph(3')-Ia; confers resistance to kanamycin in bacteria or G418 (Geneticin®) in eukaryotes
   2866..3454    +  rep_origin     ori: high-copy-number ColE1/pMB1/pBR322/pUC origin of replication
>Addgene plasmid #132311 | pDONR221-SFXN1 | addgene full sequence | sequence record 261970 | Addgene NGS Result
CTTTCCTGCGTTATCCCCTGATTCTGTGGATAACCGTATTACCGCCTTTGAGTGAGCTGATACCGCTCGC
CGCAGCCGAACGACCGAGCGCAGCGAGTCAGTGAGCGAGGAAGCGGAAGAGCGCCCAATACGCAAACCGC
CTCTCCCCGCGCGTTGGCCGATTCATTAATGCAGCTGGCACGACAGGTTTCCCGACTGGAAAGCGGGCAG
TGAGCGCAACGCAATTAATACGCGTACCGCTAGCCAGGAAGAGTTTGTAGAAACGCAAAAAGGCCATCCG
TCAGGATGGCCTTCTGCTTAGTTTGATGCCTGGCAGTTTATGGCGGGCGTCCTGCCCGCCACCCTCCGGG
CCGTTGCTTCACAACGTTCAAATCCGCTCCCGGCGGATTTGTCCTACTCAGGAGAGCGTTCACCGACAAA
CAACAGATAAAACGAAAGGCCCAGTCTTCCGACTGAGCCTTTCGTTTTATTTGATGCCTGGCAGTTCCCT
ACTCTCGCGTTAACGCTAGCATGGATGTTTTCCCAGTCACGACGTTGTAAAACGACGGCCAGTCTTAAGC
TCGGGCCCCAAATAATGATTTTATTTTGACTGATAGTGACCTGTTCGTTGCAACACATTGATGAGCAATG
CTTTTTTATAATGCCAACTTTGTACAAAAAAGCAGGCTCCACCATGTCTGGCGAGCTGCCCCCTAACATC
AATATCAAGGAGCCAAGATGGGACCAGAGCACCTTCATCGGCCGCGCCAACCACTTCTTTACCGTGACAG
ATCCCCGGAACATCCTGCTGACAAATGAGCAGCTGGAGAGCGCCCGGAAGATCGTGCACGACTACAGACA
GGGAATCGTGCCACCAGGACTGACCGAGAACGAGCTGTGGAGAGCCAAGTACATCTATGACTCCGCCTTC
CACCCAGATACAGGCGAGAAGATGATCCTGATCGGCAGGATGTCTGCCCAGGTGCCCATGAATATGACCA
TCACAGGCTGCATGATGACCTTTTATCGCACCACACCTGCCGTGCTGTTCTGGCAGTGGATCAACCAGTC
CTTTAATGCCGTGGTGAACTACACAAATAGGTCTGGCGACGCCCCTCTGACCGTGAACGAGCTGGGCACA
GCCTATGTGAGCGCCACCACAGGAGCAGTGGCAACCGCCCTGGGCCTGAATGCACTGACAAAGCACGTGT
CCCCACTGATCGGCCGCTTCGTGCCCTTTGCCGCAGTGGCCGCCGCCAACTGTATCAATATCCCCCTGAT
GAGGCAGCGCGAGCTGAAGGTCGGCATCCCTGTGACCGATGAGAACGGCAATAGGCTGGGAGAGAGCGCC
AACGCAGCAAAGCAGGCCATCACACAGGTGGTGGTGTCCAGAATCCTGATGGCAGCACCTGGAATGGCAA
TCCCTCCCTTCATCATGAATACCCTGGAGAAGAAGGCCTTCCTGAAGCGGTTTCCCTGGATGTCTGCCCC
TATCCAAGTGGGCCTGGTGGGCTTCTGCCTGGTGTTTGCCACCCCTCTGTGCTGTGCCCTGTTCCCACAG
AAGAGCTCCATGTCTGTGACAAGCCTGGAGGCCGAGCTGCAGGCCAAGATCCAGGAGTCCCACCCAGAGC
TGCGGAGAGTGTACTTTAATAAGGGCCTGGACCCAGCTTTCTTGTACAAAGTTGGCATTATAAGAAAGCA
TTGCTTATCAATTTGTTGCAACGAACAGGTCACTATCAGTCAAAATAAAATCATTATTTGCCATCCAGCT
GATATCCCCTATAGTGAGTCGTATTACATGGTCATAGCTGTTTCCTGGCAGCTCTGGCCCGTGTCTCAAA
ATCTCTGATGTTACATTGCACAAGATAAAAATATATCATCATGAACAATAAAACTGTCTGCTTACATAAA
CAGTAATACAAGGGGTGTTATGAGCCATATTCAACGGGAAACGTCGAGGCCGCGATTAAATTCCAACATG
GATGCTGATTTATATGGGTATAAATGGGCTCGCGATAATGTCGGGCAATCAGGTGCGACAATCTATCGCT
TGTATGGGAAGCCCGATGCGCCAGAGTTGTTTCTGAAACATGGCAAAGGTAGCGTTGCCAATGATGTTAC
AGATGAGATGGTCAGACTAAACTGGCTGACGGAATTTATGCCTCTTCCGACCATCAAGCATTTTATCCGT
ACTCCTGATGATGCATGGTTACTCACCACTGCGATCCCCGGAAAAACAGCATTCCAGGTATTAGAAGAAT
ATCCTGATTCAGGTGAAAATATTGTTGATGCGCTGGCAGTGTTCCTGCGCCGGTTGCATTCGATTCCTGT
TTGTAATTGTCCTTTTAACAGCGATCGCGTATTTCGTCTCGCTCAGGCGCAATCACGAATGAATAACGGT
TTGGTTGATGCGAGTGATTTTGATGACGAGCGTAATGGCTGGCCTGTTGAACAAGTCTGGAAAGAAATGC
ATAAACTTTTGCCATTCTCACCGGATTCAGTCGTCACTCATGGTGATTTCTCACTTGATAACCTTATTTT
TGACGAGGGGAAATTAATAGGTTGTATTGATGTTGGACGAGTCGGAATCGCAGACCGATACCAGGATCTT
GCCATCCTATGGAACTGCCTCGGTGAGTTTTCTCCTTCATTACAGAAACGGCTTTTTCAAAAATATGGTA
TTGATAATCCTGATATGAATAAATTGCAGTTTCATTTGATGCTCGATGAGTTTTTCTAATCAGAATTGGT
TAATTGGTTGTAACACTGGCAGAGCATTACGCTGACTTGACGGGACGGCGCAAGCTCATGACCAAAATCC
CTTAACGTGAGTTACGCGTCGTTCCACTGAGCGTCAGACCCCGTAGAAAAGATCAAAGGATCTTCTTGAG
ATCCTTTTTTTCTGCGCGTAATCTGCTGCTTGCAAACAAAAAAACCACCGCTACCAGCGGTGGTTTGTTT
GCCGGATCAAGAGCTACCAACTCTTTTTCCGAAGGTAACTGGCTTCAGCAGAGCGCAGATACCAAATACT
GTTCTTCTAGTGTAGCCGTAGTTAGGCCACCACTTCAAGAACTCTGTAGCACCGCCTACATACCTCGCTC
TGCTAATCCTGTTACCAGTGGCTGCTGCCAGTGGCGATAAGTCGTGTCTTACCGGGTTGGACTCAAGACG
ATAGTTACCGGATAAGGCGCAGCGGTCGGGCTGAACGGGGGGTTCGTGCACACAGCCCAGCTTGGAGCGA
ACGACCTACACCGAACTGAGATACCTACAGCGTGAGCTATGAGAAAGCGCCACGCTTCCCGAAGGGAGAA
AGGCGGACAGGTATCCGGTAAGCGGCAGGGTCGGAACAGGAGAGCGCACGAGGGAGCTTCCAGGGGGAAA
CGCCTGGTATCTTTATAGTCCTGTCGGGTTTCGCCACCTCTGACTTGAGCGTCGATTTTTGTGATGCTCG
TCAGGGGGGCGGAGCCTATGGAAAAACGCCAGCAACGCGGCCTTTTTACGGTTCCTGGCCTTTTGCTGGC
CTTTTGCTCACATGTT
