>Addgene plasmid #132311 | pDONR221-SFXN1 | depositor partial sequence | sequence record 254022 | Codon-optimized ORF of SFXN1
ATGTCTGGCGAGCTGCCCCCTAACATCAATATCAAGGAGCCAAGATGGGACCAGAGCACCTTCATCGGCC
GCGCCAACCACTTCTTTACCGTGACAGATCCCCGGAACATCCTGCTGACAAATGAGCAGCTGGAGAGCGC
CCGGAAGATCGTGCACGACTACAGACAGGGAATCGTGCCACCAGGACTGACCGAGAACGAGCTGTGGAGA
GCCAAGTACATCTATGACTCCGCCTTCCACCCAGATACAGGCGAGAAGATGATCCTGATCGGCAGGATGT
CTGCCCAGGTGCCCATGAATATGACCATCACAGGCTGCATGATGACCTTTTATCGCACCACACCTGCCGT
GCTGTTCTGGCAGTGGATCAACCAGTCCTTTAATGCCGTGGTGAACTACACAAATAGGTCTGGCGACGCC
CCTCTGACCGTGAACGAGCTGGGCACAGCCTATGTGAGCGCCACCACAGGAGCAGTGGCAACCGCCCTGG
GCCTGAATGCACTGACAAAGCACGTGTCCCCACTGATCGGCCGCTTCGTGCCCTTTGCCGCAGTGGCCGC
CGCCAACTGTATCAATATCCCCCTGATGAGGCAGCGCGAGCTGAAGGTCGGCATCCCTGTGACCGATGAG
AACGGCAATAGGCTGGGAGAGAGCGCCAACGCAGCAAAGCAGGCCATCACACAGGTGGTGGTGTCCAGAA
TCCTGATGGCAGCACCTGGAATGGCAATCCCTCCCTTCATCATGAATACCCTGGAGAAGAAGGCCTTCCT
GAAGCGGTTTCCCTGGATGTCTGCCCCTATCCAAGTGGGCCTGGTGGGCTTCTGCCTGGTGTTTGCCACC
CCTCTGTGCTGTGCCCTGTTCCCACAGAAGAGCTCCATGTCTGTGACAAGCCTGGAGGCCGAGCTGCAGG
CCAAGATCCAGGAGTCCCACCCAGAGCTGCGGAGAGTGTACTTTAATAAGGGCCTG
